>Addgene plasmid #52026 | ARMET-bio-His | depositor full sequence | sequence record 80099 | ARMET-bio-His sequence 7175 bps
GTCGACCTCCATCACGGCCTATAAGAGTGAGGGGGAGTCAGCGGAGTTCTCCTTCCCACTCAACCTTGGA
GAGGAAAGCCTGCAGGGAGAGTTGAGATGGAAGGCAGAGAAGGCTCCTTCTTCCCAGTCCTGGATCACCT
TCTCCCTAAAGAACCAAAAGGTGTCTGTGCAGAAGTCTACTAGCAACCCCAAGTTCCAGCTGTCCGAAAC
GCTCCCACTCACCCTTCAGATACCCCAGGTCTCCCTTCAGTTTGCTGGTTCTGGCAACCTGACCCTGACT
CTGGACAGAGGGATACTGTATCAGGAAGTGAACCTGGTGGTGATGAAAGTGACTCAGCCCGACAGCAACA
CTTTGACCTGTGAGGTGATGGGACCCACCTCACCCAAGATGAGACTGATCTTGAAGCAGGAGAATCAGGA
GGCCAGGGTCTCCAGGCAGGAGAAAGTGATTCAAGTGCAGGCCCCTGAAGCAGGGGTGTGGCAATGTCTA
CTGAGTGAAGGTGAAGAGGTCAAGATGGACTCCAAGATCCAGGTTTTATCCAAAGGGTTGAATTCCGGCA
GCCTGCACCACATCCTGGACGCCCAGAAGATGCTGTGGAACCACAGGGACAGGAACCTGCCTCCTCTGGC
CCCTCTGGGCCCCCACCACCATCACCACCATTGAGTCTAGACACGTGATTAATTAAGGATCCCCCGACCT
CGACCTCTGGCTAATAAAGGAAATTTATTTTCATTGCAATAGTGTGTTGGAATTTTTTGTGTCTCTCACT
CGGAAGGACATATGGGAGGGCAAATCATTTGGTCGAGATCCCTCGGAGATCTCTAGCTAGAGGATCGATC
CCCGCCCCGGACGAACTAAACCTGACTACGACATCTCTGCCCCTTCTTCGCGGGGCAGTGCATGTAATCC
CTTCAGTTGGTTGGTACAACTTGCCAACTGGGCCCTGTTCCACATGTGACACGGGGGGGGACCAAACACA
AAGGGGTTCTCTGACTGTAGTTGACATCCTTATAAATGGATGTGCACATTTGCCAACACTGAGTGGCTTT
CATCCTGGAGCAGACTTTGCAGTCTGTGGACTGCAACACAACATTGCCTTTATGTGTAACTCTTGGCTGA
AGCTCTTACACCAATGCTGGGGGACATGTACCTCCCAGGGGCCCAGGAAGACTACGGGAGGCTACACCAA
CGTCAATCAGAGGGGCCTGTGTAGCTACCGATAAGCGGACCCTCAAGAGGGCATTAGCAATAGTGTTTAT
AAGGCCCCCTTGTTAACCCTAAACGGGTAGCATATGCTTCCCGGGTAGTAGTATATACTATCCAGACTAA
CCCTAATTCAATAGCATATGTTACCCAACGGGAAGCATATGCTATCGAATTAGGGTTAGTAAAAGGGTCC
TAAGGAACAGCGATATCTCCCACCCCATGAGCTGTCACGGTTTTATTTACATGGGGTCAGGATTCCACGA
GGGTAGTGAACCATTTTAGTCACAAGGGCAGTGGCTGAAGATCAAGGAGCGGGCAGTGAACTCTCCTGAA
TCTTCGCCTGCTTCTTCATTCTCCTTCGTTTAGCTAATAGAATAACTGCTGAGTTGTGAACAGTAAGGTG
TATGTGAGGTGCTCGAAAACAAGGTTTCAGGTGACGCCCCCAGAATAAAATTTGGACGGGGGGTTCAGTG
GTGGCATTGTGCTATGACACCAATATAACCCTCACAAACCCCTTGGGCAATAAATACTAGTGTAGGAATG
AAACATTCTGAATATCTTTAACAATAGAAATCCATGGGGTGGGGACAAGCCGTAAAGACTGGATGTCCAT
CTCACACGAATTTATGGCTATGGGCAACACATAATCCTAGTGCAATATGATACTGGGGTTATTAAGATGT
GTCCCAGGCAGGGACCAAGACAGGTGAACCATGTTGTTACACTCTATTTGTAACAAGGGGAAAGAGAGTG
GACGCCGACAGCAGCGGACTCCACTGGTTGTCTCTAACACCCCCGAAAATTAAACGGGGCTCCACGCCAA
TGGGGCCCATAAACAAAGACAAGTGGCCACTCTTTTTTTTGAAATTGTGGAGTGGGGGCACGCGTCAGCC
CCCACACGCCGCCCTGCGGTTTTGGACTGTAAAATAAGGGTGTAATAACTTGGCTGATTGTAACCCCGCT
AACCACTGCGGTCAAACCACTTGCCCACAAAACCACTAATGGCACCCCGGGGAATACCTGCATAAGTAGG
TGGGCGGGCCAAGATAGGGGCGCGATTGCTGCGATCTGGAGGACAAATTACACACACTTGCGCCTGAGCG
CCAAGCACAGGGTTGTTGGTCCTCATATTCACGAGGTCGCTGAGAGCACGGTGGGCTAATGTTGCCATGG
GTAGCATATACTACCCAAATATCTGGATAGCATATGCTATCCTAATCTATATCTGGGTAGCATAGGCTAT
CCTAATCTATATCTGGGTAGCATATGCTATCCTAATCTATATCTGGGTAGTATATGCTATCCTAATTTAT
ATCTGGGTAGCATAGGCTATCCTAATCTATATCTGGGTAGCATATGCTATCCTAATCTATATCTGGGTAG
TATATGCTATCCTAATCTGTATCCGGGTAGCATATGCTATCCTAATAGAGATTAGGGTAGTATATGCTAT
CCTAATTTATATCTGGGTAGCATATACTACCCAAATATCTGGATAGCATATGCTATCCTAATCTATATCT
GGGTAGCATATGCTATCCTAATCTATATCTGGGTAGCATAGGCTATCCTAATCTATATCTGGGTAGCATA
TGCTATCCTAATCTATATCTGGGTAGTATATGCTATCCTAATTTATATCTGGGTAGCATAGGCTATCCTA
ATCTATATCTGGGTAGCATATGCTATCCTAATCTATATCTGGGTAGTATATGCTATCCTAATCTGTATCC
GGGTAGCATATGCTATCCTCATGATAAGCTGTCAAACATGAGAATTTTCTTGAAGACGAAAGGGCCTCGT
GATACGCCTATTTTTATAGGTTAATGTCATGATAATAATGGTTTCTTAGACGTCAGGTGGCACTTTTCGG
GGAAATGTGCGCGGAACCCCTATTTGTTTATTTTTCTAAATACATTCAAATATGTATCCGCTCATGAGAC
AATAACCCTGATAAATGCTTCAATAATATTGAAAAAGGAAGAGTATGAGTATTCAACATTTCCGTGTCGC
CCTTATTCCCTTTTTTGCGGCATTTTGCCTTCCTGTTTTTGCTCACCCAGAAACGCTGGTGAAAGTAAAA
GATGCTGAAGATCAGTTGGGTGCACGAGTGGGTTACATCGAACTGGATCTCAACAGCGGTAAGATCCTTG
AGAGTTTTCGCCCCGAAGAACGTTTTCCAATGATGAGCACTTTTAAAGTTCTGCTATGTGGCGCGGTATT
ATCCCGTGTTGACGCCGGGCAAGAGCAACTCGGTCGCCGCATACACTATTCTCAGAATGACTTGGTTGAG
TACTCACCAGTCACAGAAAAGCATCTTACGGATGGCATGACAGTAAGAGAATTATGCAGTGCTGCCATAA
CCATGAGTGATAACACTGCGGCCAACTTACTTCTGACAACGATCGGAGGACCGAAGGAGCTAACCGCTTT
TTTGCACAACATGGGGGATCATGTAACTCGCCTTGATCGTTGGGAACCGGAGCTGAATGAAGCCATACCA
AACGACGAGCGTGACACCACGATGCCTGCAGCAATGGCAACAACGTTGCGCAAACTATTAACTGGCGAAC
TACTTACTCTAGCTTCCCGGCAACAATTAATAGACTGGATGGAGGCGGATAAAGTTGCAGGACCACTTCT
GCGCTCGGCCCTTCCGGCTGGCTGGTTTATTGCTGATAAATCTGGAGCCGGTGAGCGTGGGTCTCGCGGT
ATCATTGCAGCACTGGGGCCAGATGGTAAGCCCTCCCGTATCGTAGTTATCTACACGACGGGGAGTCAGG
CAACTATGGATGAACGAAATAGACAGATCGCTGAGATAGGTGCCTCACTGATTAAGCATTGGTAACTGTC
AGACCAAGTTTACTCATATATACTTTAGATTGATTTAAAACTTCATTTTTAATTTAAAAGGATCTAGGTG
AAGATCCTTTTTGATAATCTCATGACCAAAATCCCTTAACGTGAGTTTTCGTTCCACTGAGCGTCAGACC
CCGTAGAAAAGATCAAAGGATCTTCTTGAGATCCTTTTTTTCTGCGCGTAATCTGCTGCTTGCAAACAAA
AAAACCACCGCTACCAGCGGTGGTTTGTTTGCCGGATCAAGAGCTACCAACTCTTTTTCCGAAGGTAACT
GGCTTCAGCAGAGCGCAGATACCAAATACTGTTCTTCTAGTGTAGCCGTAGTTAGGCCACCACTTCAAGA
ACTCTGTAGCACCGCCTACATACCTCGCTCTGCTAATCCTGTTACCAGTGGCTGCTGCCAGTGGCGATAA
GTCGTGTCTTACCGGGTTGGACTCAAGACGATAGTTACCGGATAAGGCGCAGCGGTCGGGCTGAACGGGG
GGTTCGTGCACACAGCCCAGCTTGGAGCGAACGACCTACACCGAACTGAGATACCTACAGCGTGAGCTAT
GAGAAAGCGCCACGCTTCCCGAAGGGAGAAAGGCGGACAGGTATCCGGTAAGCGGCAGGGTCGGAACAGG
AGAGCGCACGAGGGAGCTTCCAGGGGGAAACGCCTGGTATCTTTATAGTCCTGTCGGGTTTCGCCACCTC
TGACTTGAGCGTCGATTTTTGTGATGCTCGTCAGGGGGGCGGAGCCTATGGAAAAACGCCAGCAACGCGG
CCTTTTTACGGTTCCTGGCCTTTTGCTGGCCTTTTGCTCACATGTTCTTTCCTGCGTTATCCCCTGATTC
TGTGGATAACCGTATTACCGCCTTTGAGTGAGCTGATACCGCTCGCCGCAGCCGAACGACCGAGCGCAGC
GAGTCAGTGAGCGAGGAAGCGGAAGAGCGCCCAATACGCAAACCGCCTCTCCCCGCGCGTTGGCCGATTC
ATTAATGCAGCTGGCACGACAGGTTTCCCGACTGGAAAGCGGGCAGTGAGCGCAACGCAATTAATGTGAG
TTAGCTCACTCATTAGGCACCCCAGGCTTTACACTTTATGCTTCCGGCTCGTATGTTGTGTGGAATTGTG
AGCGGATAACAATTTCACACAGGAAACAGCTATGACCATGATTACGCCAAGCTCTAGCTAGAGGTCGACC
AATTCTCATGTTTGACAGCTTATCATCGCAGATCCGGGCAACGTTGTTGCCATTGCTGCAGGCGCAGAAC
TGGTAGGTATGGAAGATCTATACATTGAATCAATATTGGCAATTAGCCATATTAGTCATTGGTTATATAG
CATAAATCAATATTGGCTATTGGCCATTGCATACGTTGTATCTATATCATAATATGTACATTTATATTGG
CTCATGTCCAATATGACCGCCATGTTGACATTGATTATTGACTAGTTATTAATAGTAATCAATTACGGGG
TCATTAGTTCATAGCCCATATATGGAGTTCCGCGTTACATAACTTACGGTAAATGGCCCGCCTGGCTGAC
CGCCCAACGACCCCCGCCCATTGACGTCAATAATGACGTATGTTCCCATAGTAACGCCAATAGGGACTTT
CCATTGACGTCAATGGGTGGAGTATTTACGGTAAACTGCCCACTTGGCAGTACATCAAGTGTATCATATG
CCAAGTCCGCCCCCTATTGACGTCAATGACGGTAAATGGCCCGCCTGGCATTATGCCCAGTACATGACCT
TACGGGACTTTCCTACTTGGCAGTACATCTACGTATTAGTCATCGCTATTACCATGGTGATGCGGTTTTG
GCAGTACACCAATGGGCGTGGATAGCGGTTTGACTCACGGGGATTTCCAAGTCTCCACCCCATTGACGTC
AATGGGAGTTTGTTTTGGCACCAAAATCAACGGGACTTTCCAAAATGTCGTAATAACCCCGCCCCGTTGA
CGCAAATGGGCGGTAGGCGTGTACGGTGGGAGGTCTATATAAGCAGAGCTCGTTTAGTGAACCGTCAGAT
CCTCACTCTCTTCCGCATCGCTGTCTGCGAGGGCCAGCTGTTGGGCTCGCGGTTGAGGACAAACTCTTCG
CGGTCTTTCCAGTACTCTTGGATCGGAAACCCGTCGGCCTCCGAACGGTACTCCGCCACCGAGGGACCTG
AGCGAGTCCGCATCGACCGGATCGGAAAACCTCTCGAGAAAGGCGTCTAACCAGTCACAGTCGCAAGGTA
GGCTGAGCACCGTGGCGGGCGGCAGCGGGTGGCGGTCGGGGTTGTTTCTGGCGGAGGTGCTGCTGATGAT
GTAATTAAAGTAGGCGGTCTTGAGACGGCGGATGGTCGAGGTGAGGTGTGGCAGGCTTGAGATCCAGCTG
TTGGGGTGAGTACTCCCTCTCAAAAGCGGGCATTACTTCTGCGCTAAGATTGTCAGTTTCCAAAAACGAG
GAGGATTTGATATTCACCTGGCCCGATCTGGCCATACACTTGAGTGACAATGACATCCACTTTGCCTTTC
TCTCCACAGGTGTCCACTCCCAGGTCCAAGTTTAAACTGCGGCCGCCACCATGGTCGCTACACAGGGACT
GGCCGTGGCCCTGGCTCTGAGCGTGCTGCCTGGCTCACGAGCCCTGAGGCCTGGCGACTGCGAAGTGTGC
ATCAGCTACCTGGGCCGGTTCTACCAGGACCTGAAGGACCGGGACGTGACCTTCAGCCCCGCCACCATCG
AGAACGAGCTGATCAAGTTCTGCCGGGAGGCCAGAGGCAAAGAAAACCGGCTGTGCTACTACATCGGCGC
CACCGACGATGCTGCTACTAAGATCATCAACGAGGTGTCCAAGCCCCTGGCCCACCACATCCCCGTGGAG
AAGATCTGCGAGAAGCTGAAGAAGAAGGACAGCCAGATCTGCGAACTGAAGTACGACAAGCAGATCGACC
TGAGCACCGTGGACCTGAAGAAACTGAGAGTGAAAGAGCTGAAGAAAATCCTGGACGACTGGGGCGAGAC
ATGCAAGGGCTGCGCCGAGAAGTCCGACTACATCCGGAAGATCAATGAGCTGATGCCCAAGTACGCCCCT
AAGGCCGCCAGCGCCAGAACAGATCTGGGCGCGCC
Features (pLannotate 1.2.2; 19 found; start..end, strand, type, name):
    713..768     +  polyA_signal   β-globin poly(A) signal: rabbit β-globin polyadenylation signal (Gil and Proudfoot, 1987)
   1282..2963    -  rep_origin     oriP (fragment): Epstein-Barr virus oriP replication origin (Yates et al., 2000)
   3090..3194    +  promoter       AmpR promoter: bla
   3195..4055    +  CDS            AmpR: β-lactamase; bla; confers resistance to ampicillin, carbenicillin, and related antibiotics
   4226..4814    +  rep_origin     ori: high-copy-number ColE1/pMB1/pBR322/pUC origin of replication
   4997..5089    +  CDS            lacI (fragment): lac repressor; lacI; The lac repressor binds to the lac operator to inhibit transcription in E. coli. This inhibition can be relieved by adding lactose or isopropyl-β-D-thiogalactopyranoside (IPTG).
   5102..5123    +  protein_bind   CAP binding site: CAP binding activates transcription in the presence of cAMP. E. coli catabolite activator protein
   5138..5168    +  promoter       lac promoter: promoter for the E. coli lac operon
   5176..5192    +  protein_bind   lac operator: The lac repressor binds to the lac operator to inhibit transcription in E. coli. This inhibition can be relieved by adding lactose or isopropyl-β-D-thiogalactopyranoside (IPTG). lac repressor encoded by lacI
   5262..5278    +  promoter       tet promoter (fragment): E. coli promoter for tetracycline efflux protein gene
   5288..5313    -  CDS            bla(M) (fragment): β-lactamase lacking the signal sequence; bla(M); allows cytosolic expression of β-lactamase
   5487..5866    +  enhancer       CMV enhancer: human cytomegalovirus immediate early enhancer
   5868..6067    +  promoter       CMV promoter: human cytomegalovirus (CMV) immediate early promoter
   6135..6173    +  misc_feature   Ad SA (fragment): adenovirus major late transcript splice acceptor (Friedrich and Soriano, 1991)
   6206..6415    -  CDS            PTP (fragment): TERM_ADE02 - Experimental evidence at protein level: Swiss-Prot protein existence level 1. Protein covalently bound to the viral DNA that acts as a primer for viral genomic replication by DNA strand displacement. Assembles on the viral origin of replication in an initiation complex with viral polymerase, DBP, host NFIA and host POU2F1/OCT1. During initiation, the polymerase covalently couples the first dCTP with Ser- 580 of pTP. The terminal protein stimulates the template activity over 20 fold compared to protein-free templates. Neo-synthesized viral genomes are linked to two preterminal prot
   6446..6535    +  intron         chimeric intron (fragment): chimera between introns from adenovirus and immunoglobulin heavy chain genes
   6554..6600    +  CDS            IgH signal sequence (fragment): signal sequence from the mouse immunoglobulin heavy chain variable region
   6631..7167    +  CDS            MANF: MANF_HUMAN - Also known as ARMET, ARP. Experimental evidence at protein level: Swiss-Prot protein existence level 1. Selectively promotes the survival of dopaminergic neurons of the ventral mid-brain (PubMed:12794311). Modulates GABAergic transmission to the dopaminergic neurons of the substantia nigra (By similarity). Enhances spontaneous, as well as evoked, GABAergic inhibitory postsynaptic currents in dopaminergic neurons (By similarity). Inhibits cell proliferation and endoplasmic reticulum (ER) stress-induced cell death (PubMed:18561914, PubMed:22637475, PubMed:29497057). Retained in the
   7165..553     +  CDS            Cd4 (fragment) (across the origin): CD4_RAT - Experimental evidence at protein level: Swiss-Prot protein existence level 1. Integral membrane glycoprotein that plays an essential role in the immune response and serves multiple functions in responses against both external and internal offenses. In T-cells, functions primarily as a coreceptor for MHC class II molecule:peptide complex. The antigens presented by class II peptides are derived from extracellular proteins while class I peptides are derived from cytosolic proteins. Interacts simultaneously with the T-cell receptor (TCR) and the MHC class II presented by antigen presenti
