[The description below was written by a language model from this plasmid's Addgene catalogue record and pLannotate feature annotations shown in this document.]
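Description:
ARMET-bio-His is a 7,175 bp mammalian expression plasmid built on the pTT3 backbone, designed to produce a tagged recombinant form of human MANF (also called ARMET, mesencephalic astrocyte-derived neurotrophic factor) in mammalian cells. It is maintained in E. coli through a high-copy ColE1/pUC-type origin and the β-lactamase gene conferring ampicillin resistance. The backbone also carries an Epstein-Barr virus oriP fragment, an element that supports episomal persistence of the plasmid in cells supplying EBNA1. Short lac-region, tet promoter and bla fragments annotated upstream of the expression cassette appear to be cloning remnants rather than functional parts.

Expression is driven by the CMV immediate-early enhancer and promoter, followed by adenovirus-derived leader, splice and intron sequences. The antisense PTP "CDS" hit in this region most likely reflects that adenoviral leader sequence rather than a real coding region. A fragment resembling an immunoglobulin heavy-chain signal sequence is annotated just before the insert. The chemically synthesised MANF insert of about 557 bp sits between retained NotI and AscI sites and reads directly into rat CD4 domains 3 and 4, which span the numbering origin of the sequence record. According to the catalogue, this is followed by an enzymatic biotinylation sequence, a linker and a His tag, although these short elements are not individually annotated in the feature table. A rabbit β-globin polyadenylation signal terminates the transcript.

The His tag allows affinity purification, while the biotinylation sequence allows site-specific biotinylation and oriented capture on streptavidin. This fits the associated publication's use of such proteins in a human platelet receptor protein microarray for detecting extracellular interactions.
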