Addgene plasmid #52026: ARMET-bio-His
Purpose: Expresses full-length Mesencephalic astrocyte-derived neurotrophic factor precursor ectodomain in mammalian cells. C-terminal rat Cd4d3+4 tag, biotinylation sequence and His tag.
Depositing lab: Gavin Wright. Depositing organization: Wellcome Sanger Institute. Publication: A human platelet receptor protein microarray identifies FcepsilonR1alpha as an activating PEAR1 ligand. Sun Y, Vandenbriele C, Kauskot A, Verhamme P, Hoylaerts MF, Wright GJ. Mol Cell Proteomics. 2015 Feb 23. pii: mcp.M114.046946. 10.1074/mcp.M114.046946 PubMed 25713122.
Backbone
  Vector backbone: pTT3
  Backbone manufacturer: Yves Durocher, NRC
  Backbone size w/o insert (bp): 6618
  Total vector size (bp): 7175
  Modifications to backbone: Rat CD4 d3+4, enzymatic biotinylation sequence, linker and His tag (CD4d3+4-BioLHis).
  Vector type: Mammalian Expression
Growth in bacteria
  Bacterial resistance: Ampicillin, 100 μg/mL
  Growth temperature: 37°C
  Growth strain: Top10
  Copy number: High Copy
Gene/Insert
  Gene/Insert name: ARMET (alt names: MANF; Mesencephalic astrocyte-derived neurotrophic factor)
  Species: H. sapiens (human)
  Insert size (bp): 557
  Entrez Gene: MANF (a.k.a. ARMET, ARP, DDDS)
  Promoter: CMV
  Tag / fusion protein: rat CD4 d3+4 (C terminal on backbone); enzymatic biotinylation sequence (C terminal on backbone); His tag (C terminal on backbone)
  Cloning method: Restriction Enzyme; 5′ cloning site NotI (not destroyed); 3′ cloning site AscI (not destroyed)
  Sequencing primers: 5′ CMV-fwd
Resource information
  A portion of this plasmid was derived from a plasmid made by: Insert was chemically synthesised.
Terms and licenses: Academic/Nonprofit Terms; Industry Terms: Not Available to Industry
Depositor comments: Article ref 118
How to cite: ARMET-bio-His was a gift from Gavin Wright (Addgene plasmid # 52026 ; http://n2t.net/addgene:52026 ; RRID:Addgene_52026)
