>Addgene plasmid #52026 | ARMET-bio-His | addgene partial sequence | sequence record 94543 | pMT2-F 5'-TTGCCTTTCTCTCCACAGGT-3'
ACTGCGGCCGCCACCATGGTCGCTACACAGGGACTGGCCGTGGCCCTGGCTCTGAGCGTGCTGCCTGGCT
CACGAGCCCTGAGGCCTGGCGACTGCGAAGTGTGCATCAGCTACCTGGGCCGGTTCTACCAGGACCTGAA
GGACCGGGACGTGACCTTCAGCCCCGCCACCATCGAGAACGAGCTGATCAAGTTCTGCCGGGAGGCCAGA
GGCAAAGAAAACCGGCTGTGCTACTACATCGGCGCCACCGACGATGCTGCTACTAAGATCATCAACGAGG
TGTCCAAGCCCCTGGCCCACCACATCCCCGTGGAGAAGATCTGCGAGAAGCTGAAGAAGAAGGACAGCCA
GATCTGCGAACTGAAGTACGACAAGCAGATCGACCTGAGCACCGTGGACCTGAAGAAACTGAGAGTGAAA
GAGCTGAAGAAAATCCTGGACGACTGGGGCGAGACATGCAAGGGCTGCGCCGAGAAGTCCGACTACATCC
GGAAGATCAATGAGCTGATGCCCAAGTACGCCCCTAAGGCCGCCAGCGCCAGAACAGATCTGGGCGCGCC
GTCGACCTCCATCACGGCCTATAAGAGTGAGGGGGAGTCAGCGGAGTTCTCCTTCCCACTCAACCTTGGA
GAGGAAAGCCTGCAGGGAGAGTTGAGATGGAAGGCAGAGAAGGCTCCTTCTTCCCAGTCCTGGATCACCT
TCTCCCTAAAGAACCAAAAGGTGTCTGTGCAGAAGTCTACTAGCAACCCCAAGTTCCAGCTGTCCGAAAC
GCTCCCACTCACCCTTCAGATACCCCAGGTCTCCCTTCAGTTTGCTGGTTCTGGCAACCTGACCCTGACT
CTGGACAGAGGGATACTGTATCAGGAAGTGAACCTGGTGGTGATGAAAGTGACTCAGCCCGACAGCAACA
CTTTGACCTGTGAGGTGATGG
