>Addgene plasmid #52026 | ARMET-bio-His | addgene partial sequence | sequence record 94776 | rb_glob_PA_term-R 5'-CCCATATGTCCTTCCGAGTG-3'
ATAAATTTCCTTTATTAGCCAGAGGTCGAGGTCGGGGGATCCTTAATTAATCACGTGTCTAGACTCAATG
GTGGTGATGGTGGTGGGGGCCCAGAGGGGCCAGAGGAGGCAGGTTCCTGTCCCTGTGGTTCCACAGCATC
TTCTGGGCGTCCAGGATGTGGTGCAGGCTGCCGGAATTCAACCCTTTGGATAAAACCTGGATCTTGGAGT
CCATCTTGACCTCTTCACCTTCACTCAGTAGACATTGCCACACCCCTGCTTCAGGGGCCTGCACTTGAAT
CACTTTCTCCTGCCTGGAGACCCTGGCCTCCTGATTCTCCTGCTTCAAGATCAGTCTCATCTTGGGTGAG
GTGGGTCCCATCACCTCACAGGTCAAAGTGTTGCTGTCGGGCTGAGTCACTTTCATCACCACCAGGTTCA
CTTCCTGATACAGTATCCCTCTGTCCAGAGTCAGGGTCAGGTTGCCAGAACCAGCAAACTGAAGGGAGAC
CTGGGGTATCTGAAGGGTGAGTGGGAGCGTTTCGGACAGCTGGAACTTGGGGTTGCTAGTAGACTTCTGC
ACAGACACCTTTTGGTTCTTTAGGGAGAAGGTGATCCAGGACTGGGAAGAAGGAGCCTTCTCTGCCTTCC
ATCTCAACTCTCCCTGCAGGCTTTCCTCTCCAAGGTTGAGTGGGAAGGAGAACTCCGCTGACTCCCCCTC
ACTCTTATAGGCCGTGATGGAGGTCGACGGCGCGCCCAGATCTGTTCTGGCGCTGGCGGCCTTAGGGGCG
TACTTGGGCATCAGCTCATTGATCTTCCGGATGTAGTCGGACTTCTCGGCGCAGCCCTTGCATGTCTCGC
